Addgene plasmid #119899: pCR2.1 GFR alpha 2
Purpose: Mouse GFR alpha 2 In situ hybridization probe
Depositing lab: David Ginty & Wenqin Luo. Depositing organization: Johns Hopkins University and School of Medicine. Publication: Molecular identification of rapidly adapting mechanoreceptors and their developmental dependence on ret signaling. Luo W, Enomoto H, Rice FL, Milbrandt J, Ginty DD. Neuron. 2009 Dec 24;64(6):841-56. doi: 10.1016/j.neuron.2009.11.003. PubMed 20064391.
Backbone
  Vector backbone: pCR2.1
  Backbone manufacturer: Invitrogen
  Vector type: in situ hybridization probe
Growth in bacteria
  Bacterial resistance: Ampicillin, 100 μg/mL
  Growth temperature: 37°C
  Growth strain: DH5alpha
  Copy number: High Copy
Gene/Insert
  Gene/Insert name: GDNF family receptor alpha-2 (alt name: Gfra2)
  Species: M. musculus (mouse)
  Entrez Gene: Gfra2
  Cloning method: Unknown
  Sequencing primers: 5′ M13-rev; 3′ M13-fwd
Terms and licenses: Academic/Nonprofit Terms; Industry Terms: Not Available to Industry
Depositor comments: This plasmid can be used to generate an in situ hybridization antisense probe for mouse Gfr-alpha2. Acc65I or SpeI can be used to linearize the plasmid followed by SP6 to transcribe the ~1.5kb probe.
How to cite: pCR2.1 GFR alpha 2 was a gift from David Ginty & Wenqin Luo (Addgene plasmid # 119899 ; http://n2t.net/addgene:119899 ; RRID:Addgene_119899)
