[The description below was written by a language model from this plasmid's Addgene catalogue record and pLannotate feature annotations shown in this document.]
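Description:
pCR2.1 GFR alpha 2 is a bacterial cloning plasmid built on the Invitrogen pCR2.1 backbone and used as a template for making an in situ hybridization riboprobe against mouse Gfra2 (GDNF family receptor alpha-2). It is not an expression or delivery vector. It is maintained in E. coli from a high-copy ColE1/pUC-type origin and selected with ampicillin through the bla gene. The annotated 5,329-nt sequence also carries a neo (kanamycin/neomycin phosphotransferase) coding sequence preceded by a Tn5-derived fragment, and an f1 phage origin that permits single-stranded DNA production.

The insert is annotated as a roughly 1.4 kb mouse Gfra2 coding sequence. It sits in the multiple cloning region within the lacZα cassette, downstream of the CAP site, lac promoter and lac operator and in the same orientation as them. This position interrupts lacZα, which is annotated only as a fragment. M13 reverse and forward primer sites flank the insert for sequencing, and the cloning method is not recorded. A T7 promoter lies just past the 3′ end of the insert and points back into it, so transcription from it would produce RNA complementary to the Gfra2 mRNA.

The depositor comments say the plasmid is linearized with Acc65I or SpeI and then transcribed with SP6 to give an antisense probe of about 1.5 kb. However, the feature table annotates no SP6 promoter, only the T7 promoter, so the polymerase choice should be checked against the sequence. The record's purpose is detection of Gfra2 transcripts in mouse tissue, and the associated work studied Ret signaling in mechanoreceptor development.
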