Features (pLannotate 1.2.2; 13 found; start..end, strand, type, name):
      2..94      +  CDS            lacI (fragment): lac repressor; lacI; The lac repressor binds to the lac operator to inhibit transcription in E. coli. This inhibition can be relieved by adding lactose or isopropyl-β-D-thiogalactopyranoside (IPTG).
    107..128     +  protein_bind   CAP binding site: CAP binding activates transcription in the presence of cAMP. E. coli catabolite activator protein
    143..173     +  promoter       lac promoter: promoter for the E. coli lac operon
    181..197     +  protein_bind   lac operator: The lac repressor binds to the lac operator to inhibit transcription in E. coli. This inhibition can be relieved by adding lactose or isopropyl-β-D-thiogalactopyranoside (IPTG). lac repressor encoded by lacI
    298..1689    +  CDS            Gfra2: GFRA2_MOUSE - Also known as Gdnfrb, Trnr2 From Mus musculus (Mouse).
   1763..1781    -  promoter       T7 promoter: promoter for bacteriophage T7 RNA polymerase
   1784..1941    +  CDS            lacZα (fragment): LacZα fragment of β-galactosidase; lacZ fragment
   1945..2373    +  rep_origin     f1 ori (sequence partly withheld): f1 bacteriophage origin of replication; arrow indicates direction of (+) strand synthesis
   2386..2685    +  CDS            tnpA (fragment): TN5P_ECOLX - Also known as tnp. Experimental evidence at protein level: Swiss-Prot protein existence level 1. Mediates transposition of transposon Tn5 by a 'cut and paste' mechanism. First, the monomeric transposase binds the 19 bp inverted DNA repeats flanking the transposon. Then, dimerization of the DNA- bound transposase creates a synaptic DNA complex. After nicking of the first DNA strand, excision of the transposon proceeds through a series of intermediates. The transposase then mediates the insertion of the transposon at a new site by strand transfer. The activity of the wild- type tran
   2717..3508    +  CDS            neo: KKA2_KLEPN - Also known as kan, nptII. Experimental evidence at protein level: Swiss-Prot protein existence level 1. Resistance to kanamycin, neomycin, paromomycin, ribostamycin, butirosin and gentamicin B. From Klebsiella pneumoniae.
   3512..3528    +  promoter       AmpR promoter (fragment): bla
   3529..4389    +  CDS            AmpR: β-lactamase; bla; confers resistance to ampicillin, carbenicillin, and related antibiotics
   4560..5148    +  rep_origin     ori: high-copy-number ColE1/pMB1/pBR322/pUC origin of replication
>Addgene plasmid #119899 | pCR2.1 GFR alpha 2 | addgene full sequence | sequence record 231783 | Addgene NGS Result
AGCGCCCAATACGCAAACCGCCTCTCCCCGCGCGTTGGCCGATTCATTAATGCAGCTGGCACGACAGGTT
TCCCGACTGGAAAGCGGGCAGTGAGCGCAACGCAATTAATGTGAGTTAGCTCACTCATTAGGCACCCCAG
GCTTTACACTTTATGCTTCCGGCTCGTATGTTGTGTGGAATTGTGAGCGGATAACAATTTCACACAGGAA
ACAGCTATGACCATGATTACGCCAAGCTTGGTACCGAGCTCGGATCCACTAGTAACGGCCGCCAGTGTGC
TGGAATTCGCCCTTAACATGATCTTGGCAAACGCCTTCTGCCTCTTCTTCTTTTTAGACGAAACCCTCCG
CTCTTTGGCCAGCCCTTCCTCTCCGCAGGGCTCTGAGCTCCACGGCTGGCGCCCCCAAGTGGACTGTGTC
CGGGCCAATGAGCTGTGTGCGGCTGAATCCAACTGCAGCTCCAGGTACCGCACCCTTCGGCAGTGCCTGG
CAGGCCGGGATCGCAATACCATGCTGGCCAATAAGGAGTGCCAGGCGGCCCTGGAGGTCTTGCAGGAAAG
CCCATTGTATGACTGCCGCTGCAAGCGGGGCATGAAGAAGGAGCCGCAGTGTCTGCAGATCTATTGGAGC
ATCCATCTGGGGCTGACGGAGGGTGAGGAGTTCTACGAAGCTTCGCCCTATGAGCCTGTGACCTCCCGCC
TCTCGGACATCTTCAGGCTCGCTTCAATCTTCTCAGGGACAGGGGCAGACCCGGTGGTCAGTGCCAAGAG
CAACCACTGCCTGGATGCCGCCAAGGCCTGCAACCTGAACGACAACTGCAAGAAGCTCCGCTCCTCCTAC
ATCTCCATCTGCAACCGCGAGATCTCTCCCACCGAACGCTGCAACCGCCGCAAGTGCCACAAGGCCCTGC
GCCAGTTCTTCGACCGTGTGCCCAGCGAGTATACCTACCGCATGCTCTTCTGCTCCTGTCAGGACCAGGC
ATGCGCCGAGCGTCGCCGGCAAACCATCCTGCCCAGCTGTTCCTATGAGGACAAAGAGAAGCCCAATTGC
TTGGACCTGCGCAGCCTGTGTCGTACAGACCACTTGTGCCGGTCCCGCCTGGCAGACTTCCACGCCAACT
GTCGAGCCTCCTACCGGACAATCACCAGCTGCCCTGCGGACAACTACCAGGCATGTCTGGGCTCCTATGC
TGGCATGATTGGGTTTGATATGACACCGAACTATGTGGACTCCAACCCCACGGGCATCGTGGTGTCTCCC
TGGTGCAATTGTCGTGGCAGTGGGAACATGGAAGAAGAGTGTGAGAAGTTCCTCAAGGACTTCACAGAAA
ACCCATGCCTCCGGAATGCCATTCAAGCCTTTGGCAATGGCACAGATGTGAACATGTCTCCCAAAGGCCC
CACATTTTCAGCTACCCAGGCCCCTCGGGTAGAGAAAACTCCTTCACTGCCAGATGACCTCAGTGATAGC
ACCAGCCTGGGGACCAGTGTCATCACCACCTGCACATCTATCCAGGAGCAAGGGCTGAAGGCCAACAACT
CCAAAGAGTTAAGCATGTGTTTCACAGAGCTCACGACAAATATCAGCCCAGGGAGTAAAAAGGTGATCAA
ACTTTACTCAGGCTCCTGCAGAGCCAGACTGTCGACTGCCTTGACTGCCCTCCCACTCCTGATGGTGACC
TTGGCCCAGTAGAAGGGCGAATTCTGCAGATATCCATCACACTGGCGGCCGCTCGAGCATGCATCTAGAG
GGCCCAATTCGCCCTATAGTGAGTCGTATTACAATTCACTGGCCGTCGTTTTACAACGTCGTGACTGGGA
AAACCCTGGCGTTACCCAACTTAATCGCCTTGCAGCACATCCCCCTTTCGCCAGCTGGCGTAATAGCGAA
GAGGCCCGCACCGATCGCCCTTCCCAACAGTTGCGCAGCCTGAATGGCGAATGG
[124 nt withheld, positions 1945-2068]
C
[91 nt withheld, positions 2070-2160]
A
[49 nt withheld, positions 2162-2210]
CCTTTGACGTTGGAGTCCACGTTCTTT
[37 nt withheld, positions 2238-2274]
ACCCTATCTCGGTCTATTCTTTTGATTTATAAGGGATTTTGCCGATTTCGGCCTATTGGTTAAAAAATGA
GCTGATTTAACAAAAATTTAACGCGAATTTTAACAAAATTCAGGGCGCAAGGGCTGCTAAAGGAAGCGGA
ACACGTAGAAAGCCAGTCCGCAGAAACGGTGCTGACCCCGGATGAATGTCAGCTACTGGGCTATCTGGAC
AAGGGAAAACGCAAGCGCAAAGAGAAAGCAGGTAGCTTGCAGTGGGCTTACATGGCGATAGCTAGACTGG
GCGGTTTTATGGACAGCAAGCGAACCGGAATTGCCAGCTGGGGCGCCCTCTGGTAAGGTTGGGAAGCCCT
GCAAAGTAAACTGGATGGCTTTCTTGCCGCCAAGGATCTGATGGCGCAGGGGATCAAGATCTGATCAAGA
GACAGGATGAGGATCGTTTCGCATGATTGAACAAGATGGATTGCACGCAGGTTCTCCGGCCGCTTGGGTG
GAGAGGCTATTCGGCTATGACTGGGCACAACAGACAATCGGCTGCTCTGATGCCGCCGTGTTCCGGCTGT
CAGCGCAGGGGCGCCCGGTTCTTTTTGTCAAGACCGACCTGTCCGGTGCCCTGAATGAACTGCAGGACGA
GGCAGCGCGGCTATCGTGGCTGGCCACGACGGGCGTTCCTTGCGCAGCTGTGCTCGACGTTGTCACTGAA
GCGGGAAGGGACTGGCTGCTATTGGGCGAAGTGCCGGGGCAGGATCTCCTGTCATCCCACCTTGCTCCTG
CCGAGAAAGTATCCATCATGGCTGATGCAATGCGGCGGCTGCATACGCTTGATCCGGCTACCTGCCCATT
CGACCACCAAGCGAAACATCGCATCGAGCGAGCACGTACTCGGATGGAAGCCGGTCTTGTCGATCAGGAT
GATCTGGACGAAGAGCATCAGGGGCTCGCGCCAGCCGAACTGTTCGCCAGGCTCAAGGCGCGCATGCCCG
ACGGCGAGGATCTCGTCGTGACCCATGGCGATGCCTGCTTGCCGAATATCATGGTGGAAAATGGCCGCTT
TTCTGGATTCATCGACTGTGGCCGGCTGGGTGTGGCGGACCGCTATCAGGACATAGCGTTGGCTACCCGT
GATATTGCTGAAGAGCTTGGCGGCGAATGGGCTGACCGCTTCCTCGTGCTTTACGGTATCGCCGCTCCCG
ATTCGCAGCGCATCGCCTTCTATCGCCTTCTTGACGAGTTCTTCTGAATTGAAAAAGGAAGAGTATGAGT
ATTCAACATTTCCGTGTCGCCCTTATTCCCTTTTTTGCGGCATTTTGCCTTCCTGTTTTTGCTCACCCAG
AAACGCTGGTGAAAGTAAAAGATGCTGAAGATCAGTTGGGTGCACGAGTGGGTTACATCGAACTGGATCT
CAACAGCGGTAAGATCCTTGAGAGTTTTCGCCCCGAAGAACGTTTTCCAATGATGAGCACTTTTAAAGTT
CTGCTATGTGGCGCGGTATTATCCCGTATTGACGCCGGGCAAGAGCAACTCGGTCGCCGCATACACTATT
CTCAGAATGACTTGGTTGAGTACTCACCAGTCACAGAAAAGCATCTTACGGATGGCATGACAGTAAGAGA
ATTATGCAGTGCTGCCATAACCATGAGTGATAACACTGCGGCCAACTTACTTCTGACAACGATCGGAGGA
CCGAAGGAGCTAACCGCTTTTTTGCACAACATGGGGGATCATGTAACTCGCCTTGATCGTTGGGAACCGG
AGCTGAATGAAGCCATACCAAACGACGAGCGTGACACCACGATGCCTGTAGCAATGGCAACAACGTTGCG
CAAACTATTAACTGGCGAACTACTTACTCTAGCTTCCCGGCAACAATTAATAGACTGGATGGAGGCGGAT
AAAGTTGCAGGACCACTTCTGCGCTCGGCCCTTCCGGCTGGCTGGTTTATTGCTGATAAATCTGGAGCCG
GTGAGCGTGGGTCTCGCGGTATCATTGCAGCACTGGGGCCAGATGGTAAGCCCTCCCGTATCGTAGTTAT
CTACACGACGGGGAGTCAGGCAACTATGGATGAACGAAATAGACAGATCGCTGAGATAGGTGCCTCACTG
ATTAAGCATTGGTAACTGTCAGACCAAGTTTACTCATATATACTTTAGATTGATTTAAAACTTCATTTTT
AATTTAAAAGGATCTAGGTGAAGATCCTTTTTGATAATCTCATGACCAAAATCCCTTAACGTGAGTTTTC
GTTCCACTGAGCGTCAGACCCCGTAGAAAAGATCAAAGGATCTTCTTGAGATCCTTTTTTTCTGCGCGTA
ATCTGCTGCTTGCAAACAAAAAAACCACCGCTACCAGCGGTGGTTTGTTTGCCGGATCAAGAGCTACCAA
CTCTTTTTCCGAAGGTAACTGGCTTCAGCAGAGCGCAGATACCAAATACTGTTCTTCTAGTGTAGCCGTA
GTTAGGCCACCACTTCAAGAACTCTGTAGCACCGCCTACATACCTCGCTCTGCTAATCCTGTTACCAGTG
GCTGCTGCCAGTGGCGATAAGTCGTGTCTTACCGGGTTGGACTCAAGACGATAGTTACCGGATAAGGCGC
AGCGGTCGGGCTGAACGGGGGGTTCGTGCACACAGCCCAGCTTGGAGCGAACGACCTACACCGAACTGAG
ATACCTACAGCGTGAGCTATGAGAAAGCGCCACGCTTCCCGAAGGGAGAAAGGCGGACAGGTATCCGGTA
AGCGGCAGGGTCGGAACAGGAGAGCGCACGAGGGAGCTTCCAGGGGGAAACGCCTGGTATCTTTATAGTC
CTGTCGGGTTTCGCCACCTCTGACTTGAGCGTCGATTTTTGTGATGCTCGTCAGGGGGGCGGAGCCTATG
GAAAAACGCCAGCAACGCGGCCTTTTTACGGTTCCTGGCCTTTTGCTGGCCTTTTGCTCACATGTTCTTT
CCTGCGTTATCCCCTGATTCTGTGGATAACCGTATTACCGCCTTTGAGTGAGCTGATACCGCTCGCCGCA
GCCGAACGACCGAGCGCAGCGAGTCAGTGAGCGAGGAAGCGGAAG
